>Addgene plasmid #170302 | LentiCRISPRv2puro-Gnaq | addgene full sequence | sequence record 334531 | Addgene NGS Result
GTCGACGGATCGGGAGATCTCCCGATCCCCTATGGTGCACTCTCAGTACAATCTGCTCTGATGCCGCATA
GTTAAGCCAGTATCTGCTCCCTGCTTGTGTGTTGGAGGTCGCTGAGTAGTGCGCGAGCAAAATTTAAGCT
ACAACAAGGCAAGGCTTGACCGACAATTGCATGAAGAATCTGCTTAGGGTTAGGCGTTTTGCGCTGCTTC
GCGATGTACGGGCCAGATATACGCGTTGACATTGATTATTGACTAGTTATTAATAGTAATCAATTACGGG
GTCATTAGTTCATAGCCCATATATGGAGTTCCGCGTTACATAACTTACGGTAAATGGCCCGCCTGGCTGA
CCGCCCAACGACCCCCGCCCATTGACGTCAATAATGACGTATGTTCCCATAGTAACGCCAATAGGGACTT
TCCATTGACGTCAATGGGTGGAGTATTTACGGTAAACTGCCCACTTGGCAGTACATCAAGTGTATCATAT
GCCAAGTACGCCCCCTATTGACGTCAATGACGGTAAATGGCCCGCCTGGCATTATGCCCAGTACATGACC
TTATGGGACTTTCCTACTTGGCAGTACATCTACGTATTAGTCATCGCTATTACCATGGTGATGCGGTTTT
GGCAGTACATCAATGGGCGTGGATAGCGGTTTGACTCACGGGGATTTCCAAGTCTCCACCCCATTGACGT
CAATGGGAGTTTGTTTTGGCACCAAAATCAACGGGACTTTCCAAAATGTCGTAACAACTCCGCCCCATTG
ACGCAAATGGGCGGTAGGCGTGTACGGTGGGAGGTCTATATAAGCAGCGCGTTTTGCCTGTACTGGGTCT
CTCTGGTTAGACCAGATCTGAGCCTGGGAGCTCTCTGGCTAACTAGGGAACCCACTGCTTAAGCCTCAAT
AAAGCTTGCCTTGAGTGCTTCAAGTAGTGTGTGCCCGTCTGTTGTGTGACTCTGGTAACTAGAGATCCCT
CAGACCCTTTTAGTCAGTGTGGAAAATCTCTAGCAGTGGCGCCCGAACAGGGACTTGAAAGCGAAAGGGA
AACCAGAGGAGCTCTCTCGACGCAGGACTCGGCTTGCTGAAGCGCGCACGGCAAGAGGCGAGGGGCGGCG
ACTGGTGAGTACGCCAAAAATTTTGACTAGCGGAGGCTAGAAGGAGAGAGATGGGTGCGAGAGCGTCAGT
ATTAAGCGGGGGAGAATTAGATCGCGATGGGAAAAAATTCGGTTAAGGCCAGGGGGAAAGAAAAAATATA
AATTAAAACATATAGTATGGGCAAGCAGGGAGCTAGAACGATTCGCAGTTAATCCTGGCCTGTTAGAAAC
ATCAGAAGGCTGTAGACAAATACTGGGACAGCTACAACCATCCCTTCAGACAGGATCAGAAGAACTTAGA
TCATTATATAATACAGTAGCAACCCTCTATTGTGTGCATCAAAGGATAGAGATAAAAGACACCAAGGAAG
CTTTAGACAAGATAGAGGAAGAGCAAAACAAAAGTAAGACCACCGCACAGCAAGCGGCCGCTGATCTTCA
GACCTGGAGGAGGAGATATGAGGGACAATTGGAGAAGTGAATTATATAAATATAAAGTAGTAAAAATTGA
ACCATTAGGAGTAGCACCCACCAAGGCAAAGAGAAGAGTGGTGCAGAGAGAAAAAAGAGCAGTGGGAATA
GGAGCTTTGTTCCTTGGGTTCTTGGGAGCAGCAGGAAGCACTATGGGCGCAGCGTCAATGACGCTGACGG
TACAGGCCAGACAATTATTGTCTGGTATAGTGCAGCAGCAGAACAATTTGCTGAGGGCTATTGAGGCGCA
ACAGCATCTGTTGCAACTCACAGTCTGGGGCATCAAGCAGCTCCAGGCAAGAATCCTGGCTGTGGAAAGA
TACCTAAAGGATCAACAGCTCCTGGGGATTTGGGGTTGCTCTGGAAAACTCATTTGCACCACTGCTGTGC
CTTGGAATGCTAGTTGGAGTAATAAATCTCTGGAACAGATTTGGAATCACACGACCTGGATGGAGTGGGA
CAGAGAAATTAACAATTACACAAGCTTAATACACTCCTTAATTGAAGAATCGCAAAACCAGCAAGAAAAG
AATGAACAAGAATTATTGGAATTAGATAAATGGGCAAGTTTGTGGAATTGGTTTAACATAACAAATTGGC
TGTGGTATATAAAATTATTCATAATGATAGTAGGAGGCTTGGTAGGTTTAAGAATAGTTTTTGCTGTACT
TTCTATAGTGAATAGAGTTAGGCAGGGATATTCACCATTATCGTTTCAGACCCACCTCCCAACCCCGAGG
GGACCCGACAGGCCCGAAGGAATAGAAGAAGAAGGTGGAGAGAGAGACAGAGACAGATCCATTCGATTAG
TGAACGGATCGGCACTGCGTGCGCCAATTCTGCAGACAAATGGCAGTATTCATCCACAATTTTAAAAGAA
AAGGGGGGATTGGGGGGTACAGTGCAGGGGAAAGAATAGTAGACATAATAGCAACAGACATACAAACTAA
AGAATTACAAAAACAAATTACAAAAATTCAAAATTTTCGGGTTTATTACAGGGACAGCAGAGATCCAGTT
TGGTTAATTAAGGTACCGAGGGCCTATTTCCCATGATTCCTTCATATTTGCATATACGATACAAGGCTGT
TAGAGAGATAATTAGAATTAATTTGACTGTAAACACAAAGATATTAGTACAAAATACGTGACGTAGAAAG
TAATAATTTCTTGGGTAGTTTGCAGTTTTAAAATTATGTTTTAAAATGGACTATCATATGCTTACCGTAA
CTTGAAAGTATTTCGATTTCTTGGCTTTATATATCTTGTGGAAAGGACGAAACACCGGTTTAAGAACAGA
ATCACAGGTTTTAGAGCTAGAAATAGCAAGTTAAAATAAGGCTAGTCCGTTATCAACTTGAAAAAGTGGC
ACCGAGTCGGTGCTTTTTTGAATTCGCTAGCTAGGTCTTGAAAGGAGTGGGAATTGGCTCCGGTGCCCGT
CAGTGGGCAGAGCGCACATCGCCCACAGTCCCCGAGAAGTTGGGGGGAGGGGTCGGCAATTGATCCGGTG
CCTAGAGAAGGTGGCGCGGGGTAAACTGGGAAAGTGATGTCGTGTACTGGCTCCGCCTTTTTCCCGAGGG
TGGGGGAGAACCGTATATAAGTGCAGTAGTCGCCGTGAACGTTCTTTTTCGCAACGGGTTTGCCGCCAGA
ACACAGGACCGGTTCTAGAGCGCTGCCACCATGGACAAGAAGTACAGCATCGGCCTGGACATCGGCACCA
ACTCTGTGGGCTGGGCCGTGATCACCGACGAGTACAAGGTGCCCAGCAAGAAATTCAAGGTGCTGGGCAA
CACCGACCGGCACAGCATCAAGAAGAACCTGATCGGAGCCCTGCTGTTCGACAGCGGCGAAACAGCCGAG
GCCACCCGGCTGAAGAGAACCGCCAGAAGAAGATACACCAGACGGAAGAACCGGATCTGCTATCTGCAAG
AGATCTTCAGCAACGAGATGGCCAAGGTGGACGACAGCTTCTTCCACAGACTGGAAGAGTCCTTCCTGGT
GGAAGAGGATAAGAAGCACGAGCGGCACCCCATCTTCGGCAACATCGTGGACGAGGTGGCCTACCACGAG
AAGTACCCCACCATCTACCACCTGAGAAAGAAACTGGTGGACAGCACCGACAAGGCCGACCTGCGGCTGA
TCTATCTGGCCCTGGCCCACATGATCAAGTTCCGGGGCCACTTCCTGATCGAGGGCGACCTGAACCCCGA
CAACAGCGACGTGGACAAGCTGTTCATCCAGCTGGTGCAGACCTACAACCAGCTGTTCGAGGAAAACCCC
ATCAACGCCAGCGGCGTGGACGCCAAGGCCATCCTGTCTGCCAGACTGAGCAAGAGCAGACGGCTGGAAA
ATCTGATCGCCCAGCTGCCCGGCGAGAAGAAGAATGGCCTGTTCGGAAACCTGATTGCCCTGAGCCTGGG
CCTGACCCCCAACTTCAAGAGCAACTTCGACCTGGCCGAGGATGCCAAACTGCAGCTGAGCAAGGACACC
TACGACGACGACCTGGACAACCTGCTGGCCCAGATCGGCGACCAGTACGCCGACCTGTTTCTGGCCGCCA
AGAACCTGTCCGACGCCATCCTGCTGAGCGACATCCTGAGAGTGAACACCGAGATCACCAAGGCCCCCCT
GAGCGCCTCTATGATCAAGAGATACGACGAGCACCACCAGGACCTGACCCTGCTGAAAGCTCTCGTGCGG
CAGCAGCTGCCTGAGAAGTACAAAGAGATTTTCTTCGACCAGAGCAAGAACGGCTACGCCGGCTACATTG
ACGGCGGAGCCAGCCAGGAAGAGTTCTACAAGTTCATCAAGCCCATCCTGGAAAAGATGGACGGCACCGA
GGAACTGCTCGTGAAGCTGAACAGAGAGGACCTGCTGCGGAAGCAGCGGACCTTCGACAACGGCAGCATC
CCCCACCAGATCCACCTGGGAGAGCTGCACGCCATTCTGCGGCGGCAGGAAGATTTTTACCCATTCCTGA
AGGACAACCGGGAAAAGATCGAGAAGATCCTGACCTTCCGCATCCCCTACTACGTGGGCCCTCTGGCCAG
GGGAAACAGCAGATTCGCCTGGATGACCAGAAAGAGCGAGGAAACCATCACCCCCTGGAACTTCGAGGAA
GTGGTGGACAAGGGCGCTTCCGCCCAGAGCTTCATCGAGCGGATGACCAACTTCGATAAGAACCTGCCCA
ACGAGAAGGTGCTGCCCAAGCACAGCCTGCTGTACGAGTACTTCACCGTGTATAACGAGCTGACCAAAGT
GAAATACGTGACCGAGGGAATGAGAAAGCCCGCCTTCCTGAGCGGCGAGCAGAAAAAGGCCATCGTGGAC
CTGCTGTTCAAGACCAACCGGAAAGTGACCGTGAAGCAGCTGAAAGAGGACTACTTCAAGAAAATCGAGT
GCTTCGACTCCGTGGAAATCTCCGGCGTGGAAGATCGGTTCAACGCCTCCCTGGGCACATACCACGATCT
GCTGAAAATTATCAAGGACAAGGACTTCCTGGACAATGAGGAAAACGAGGACATTCTGGAAGATATCGTG
CTGACCCTGACACTGTTTGAGGACAGAGAGATGATCGAGGAACGGCTGAAAACCTATGCCCACCTGTTCG
ACGACAAAGTGATGAAGCAGCTGAAGCGGCGGAGATACACCGGCTGGGGCAGGCTGAGCCGGAAGCTGAT
CAACGGCATCCGGGACAAGCAGTCCGGCAAGACAATCCTGGATTTCCTGAAGTCCGACGGCTTCGCCAAC
AGAAACTTCATGCAGCTGATCCACGACGACAGCCTGACCTTTAAAGAGGACATCCAGAAAGCCCAGGTGT
CCGGCCAGGGCGATAGCCTGCACGAGCACATTGCCAATCTGGCCGGCAGCCCCGCCATTAAGAAGGGCAT
CCTGCAGACAGTGAAGGTGGTGGACGAGCTCGTGAAAGTGATGGGCCGGCACAAGCCCGAGAACATCGTG
ATCGAAATGGCCAGAGAGAACCAGACCACCCAGAAGGGACAGAAGAACAGCCGCGAGAGAATGAAGCGGA
TCGAAGAGGGCATCAAAGAGCTGGGCAGCCAGATCCTGAAAGAACACCCCGTGGAAAACACCCAGCTGCA
GAACGAGAAGCTGTACCTGTACTACCTGCAGAATGGGCGGGATATGTACGTGGACCAGGAACTGGACATC
AACCGGCTGTCCGACTACGATGTGGACCATATCGTGCCTCAGAGCTTTCTGAAGGACGACTCCATCGACA
ACAAGGTGCTGACCAGAAGCGACAAGAACCGGGGCAAGAGCGACAACGTGCCCTCCGAAGAGGTCGTGAA
GAAGATGAAGAACTACTGGCGGCAGCTGCTGAACGCCAAGCTGATTACCCAGAGAAAGTTCGACAATCTG
ACCAAGGCCGAGAGAGGCGGCCTGAGCGAACTGGATAAGGCCGGCTTCATCAAGAGACAGCTGGTGGAAA
CCCGGCAGATCACAAAGCACGTGGCACAGATCCTGGACTCCCGGATGAACACTAAGTACGACGAGAATGA
CAAGCTGATCCGGGAAGTGAAAGTGATCACCCTGAAGTCCAAGCTGGTGTCCGATTTCCGGAAGGATTTC
CAGTTTTACAAAGTGCGCGAGATCAACAACTACCACCACGCCCACGACGCCTACCTGAACGCCGTCGTGG
GAACCGCCCTGATCAAAAAGTACCCTAAGCTGGAAAGCGAGTTCGTGTACGGCGACTACAAGGTGTACGA
CGTGCGGAAGATGATCGCCAAGAGCGAGCAGGAAATCGGCAAGGCTACCGCCAAGTACTTCTTCTACAGC
AACATCATGAACTTTTTCAAGACCGAGATTACCCTGGCCAACGGCGAGATCCGGAAGCGGCCTCTGATCG
AGACAAACGGCGAAACCGGGGAGATCGTGTGGGATAAGGGCCGGGATTTTGCCACCGTGCGGAAAGTGCT
GAGCATGCCCCAAGTGAATATCGTGAAAAAGACCGAGGTGCAGACAGGCGGCTTCAGCAAAGAGTCTATC
CTGCCCAAGAGGAACAGCGATAAGCTGATCGCCAGAAAGAAGGACTGGGACCCTAAGAAGTACGGCGGCT
TCGACAGCCCCACCGTGGCCTATTCTGTGCTGGTGGTGGCCAAAGTGGAAAAGGGCAAGTCCAAGAAACT
GAAGAGTGTGAAAGAGCTGCTGGGGATCACCATCATGGAAAGAAGCAGCTTCGAGAAGAATCCCATCGAC
TTTCTGGAAGCCAAGGGCTACAAAGAAGTGAAAAAGGACCTGATCATCAAGCTGCCTAAGTACTCCCTGT
TCGAGCTGGAAAACGGCCGGAAGAGAATGCTGGCCTCTGCCGGCGAACTGCAGAAGGGAAACGAACTGGC
CCTGCCCTCCAAATATGTGAACTTCCTGTACCTGGCCAGCCACTATGAGAAGCTGAAGGGCTCCCCCGAG
GATAATGAGCAGAAACAGCTGTTTGTGGAACAGCACAAGCACTACCTGGACGAGATCATCGAGCAGATCA
GCGAGTTCTCCAAGAGAGTGATCCTGGCCGACGCTAATCTGGACAAAGTGCTGTCCGCCTACAACAAGCA
CCGGGATAAGCCCATCAGAGAGCAGGCCGAGAATATCATCCACCTGTTTACCCTGACCAATCTGGGAGCC
CCTGCCGCCTTCAAGTACTTTGACACCACCATCGACCGGAAGAGGTACACCAGCACCAAAGAGGTGCTGG
ACGCCACCCTGATCCACCAGAGCATCACCGGCCTGTACGAGACACGGATCGACCTGTCTCAGCTGGGAGG
CGACAAGCGACCTGCCGCCACAAAGAAGGCTGGACAGGCTAAGAAGAAGAAAGATTACAAAGACGATGAC
GATAAGGGATCCGGCGCAACAAACTTCTCTCTGCTGAAACAAGCCGGAGATGTCGAAGAGAATCCTGGAC
CGACCGAGTACAAGCCCACGGTGCGCCTCGCCACCCGCGACGACGTCCCCAGGGCCGTACGCACCCTCGC
CGCCGCGTTCGCCGACTACCCCGCCACGCGCCACACCGTCGATCCGGACCGCCACATCGAGCGGGTCACC
GAGCTGCAAGAACTCTTCCTCACGCGCGTCGGGCTCGACATCGGCAAGGTGTGGGTCGCGGACGACGGCG
CCGCGGTGGCGGTCTGGACCACGCCGGAGAGCGTCGAAGCGGGGGCGGTGTTCGCCGAGATCGGCCCGCG
CATGGCCGAGTTGAGCGGTTCCCGGCTGGCCGCGCAGCAACAGATGGAAGGCCTCCTGGCGCCGCACCGG
CCCAAGGAGCCCGCGTGGTTCCTGGCCACCGTCGGAGTCTCGCCCGACCACCAGGGCAAGGGTCTGGGCA
GCGCCGTCGTGCTCCCCGGAGTGGAGGCGGCCGAGCGCGCCGGGGTGCCCGCCTTCCTGGAGACCTCCGC
GCCCCGCAACCTCCCCTTCTACGAGCGGCTCGGCTTCACCGTCACCGCCGACGTCGAGGTGCCCGAAGGA
CCGCGCACCTGGTGCATGACCCGCAAGCCCGGTGCCTGAACGCGTTAAGTCGACAATCAACCTCTGGATT
ACAAAATTTGTGAAAGATTGACTGGTATTCTTAACTATGTTGCTCCTTTTACGCTATGTGGATACGCTGC
TTTAATGCCTTTGTATCATGCTATTGCTTCCCGTATGGCTTTCATTTTCTCCTCCTTGTATAAATCCTGG
TTGCTGTCTCTTTATGAGGAGTTGTGGCCCGTTGTCAGGCAACGTGGCGTGGTGTGCACTGTGTTTGCTG
ACGCAACCCCCACTGGTTGGGGCATTGCCACCACCTGTCAGCTCCTTTCCGGGACTTTCGCTTTCCCCCT
CCCTATTGCCACGGCGGAACTCATCGCCGCCTGCCTTGCCCGCTGCTGGACAGGGGCTCGGCTGTTGGGC
ACTGACAATTCCGTGGTGTTGTCGGGGAAATCATCGTCCTTTCCTTGGCTGCTCGCCTGTGTTGCCACCT
GGATTCTGCGCGGGACGTCCTTCTGCTACGTCCCTTCGGCCCTCAATCCAGCGGACCTTCCTTCCCGCGG
CCTGCTGCCGGCTCTGCGGCCTCTTCCGCGTCTTCGCCTTCGCCCTCAGACGAGTCGGATCTCCCTTTGG
GCCGCCTCCCCGCGTCGACTTTAAGACCAATGACTTACAAGGCAGCTGTAGATCTTAGCCACTTTTTAAA
AGAAAAGGGGGGACTGGAAGGGCTAATTCACTCCCAACGAAGACAAGATCTGCTTTTTGCTTGTACTGGG
TCTCTCTGGTTAGACCAGATCTGAGCCTGGGAGCTCTCTGGCTAACTAGGGAACCCACTGCTTAAGCCTC
AATAAAGCTTGCCTTGAGTGCTTCAAGTAGTGTGTGCCCGTCTGTTGTGTGACTCTGGTAACTAGAGATC
CCTCAGACCCTTTTAGTCAGTGTGGAAAATCTCTAGCAGGGCCCGTTTAAACCCGCTGATCAGCCTCGAC
TGTGCCTTCTAGTTGCCAGCCATCTGTTGTTTGCCCCTCCCCCGTGCCTTCCTTGACCCTGGAAGGTGCC
ACTCCCACTGTCCTTTCCTAATAAAATGAGGAAATTGCATCGCATTGTCTGAGTAGGTGTCATTCTATTC
TGGGGGGTGGGGTGGGGCAGGACAGCAAGGGGGAGGATTGGGAAGACAATAGCAGGCATGCTGGGGATGC
GGTGGGCTCTATGGCTTCTGAGGCGGAAAGAACCAGCTGGGGCTCTAGGGGGTATCCCC
[124 nt withheld, positions 9300-9423]
C
[91 nt withheld, positions 9425-9515]
A
[49 nt withheld, positions 9517-9565]
CCTTTGACGTTGGAGTCCACGTTCTTT
[37 nt withheld, positions 9593-9629]
ACCCTATCTCGGTCTATTCTTTTGATTTATAAGGGATTTTGCCGATTTCGGCCTATTGGTTAAAAAATGA
GCTGATTTAACAAAAATTTAACGCGAATTAATTCTGTGGAATGTGTGTCAGTTAGGGTGTGGAAAGTCCC
CAGGCTCCCCAGCAGGCAGAAGTATGCAAAGCATGCATCTCAATTAGTCAGCAACCAGGTGTGGAAAGTC
CCCAGGCTCCCCAGCAGGCAGAAGTATGCAAAGCATGCATCTCAATTAGTCAGCAACCATAGTCCCGCCC
CTAACTCCGCCCATCCCGCCCCTAACTCCGCCCAGTTCCGCCCATTCTCCGCCCCATGGCTGACTAATTT
TTTTTATTTATGCAGAGGCCGAGGCCGCCTCTGCCTCTGAGCTATTCCAGAAGTAGTGAGGAGGCTTTTT
TGGAGGCCTAGGCTTTTGCAAAAAGCTCCCGGGAGCTTGTATATCCATTTTCGGATCTGATCAGCACGTG
TTGACAATTAATCATCGGCATAGTATATCGGCATAGTATAATACGACAAGGTGAGGAACTAAACCATGGC
CAAGTTGACCAGTGCCGTTCCGGTGCTCACCGCGCGCGACGTCGCCGGAGCGGTCGAGTTCTGGACCGAC
CGGCTCGGGTTCTCCCGGGACTTCGTGGAGGACGACTTCGCCGGTGTGGTCCGGGACGACGTGACCCTGT
TCATCAGCGCGGTCCAGGACCAGGTGGTGCCGGACAACACCCTGGCCTGGGTGTGGGTGCGCGGCCTGGA
CGAGCTGTACGCCGAGTGGTCGGAGGTCGTGTCCACGAACTTCCGGGACGCCTCCGGGCCGGCCATGACC
GAGATCGGCGAGCAGCCGTGGGGGCGGGAGTTCGCCCTGCGCGACCCGGCCGGCAACTGCGTGCACTTCG
TGGCCGAGGAGCAGGACTGACACGTGCTACGAGATTTCGATTCCACCGCCGCCTTCTATGAAAGGTTGGG
CTTCGGAATCGTTTTCCGGGACGCCGGCTGGATGATCCTCCAGCGCGGGGATCTCATGCTGGAGTTCTTC
GCCCACCCCAACTTGTTTATTGCAGCTTATAATGGTTACAAATAAAGCAATAGCATCACAAATTTCACAA
ATAAAGCATTTTTTTCACTGCATTCTAGTTGTGGTTTGTCCAAACTCATCAATGTATCTTATCATGTCTG
TATACCGTCGACCTCTAGCTAGAGCTTGGCGTAATCATGGTCATAGCTGTTTCCTGTGTGAAATTGTTAT
CCGCTCACAATTCCACACAACATACGAGCCGGAAGCATAAAGTGTAAAGCCTGGGGTGCCTAATGAGTGA
GCTAACTCACATTAATTGCGTTGCGCTCACTGCCCGCTTTCCAGTCGGGAAACCTGTCGTGCCAGCTGCA
TTAATGAATCGGCCAACGCGCGGGGAGAGGCGGTTTGCGTATTGGGCGCTCTTCCGCTTCCTCGCTCACT
GACTCGCTGCGCTCGGTCGTTCGGCTGCGGCGAGCGGTATCAGCTCACTCAAAGGCGGTAATACGGTTAT
CCACAGAATCAGGGGATAACGCAGGAAAGAACATGTGAGCAAAAGGCCAGCAAAAGGCCAGGAACCGTAA
AAAGGCCGCGTTGCTGGCGTTTTTCCATAGGCTCCGCCCCCCTGACGAGCATCACAAAAATCGACGCTCA
AGTCAGAGGTGGCGAAACCCGACAGGACTATAAAGATACCAGGCGTTTCCCCCTGGAAGCTCCCTCGTGC
GCTCTCCTGTTCCGACCCTGCCGCTTACCGGATACCTGTCCGCCTTTCTCCCTTCGGGAAGCGTGGCGCT
TTCTCATAGCTCACGCTGTAGGTATCTCAGTTCGGTGTAGGTCGTTCGCTCCAAGCTGGGCTGTGTGCAC
GAACCCCCCGTTCAGCCCGACCGCTGCGCCTTATCCGGTAACTATCGTCTTGAGTCCAACCCGGTAAGAC
ACGACTTATCGCCACTGGCAGCAGCCACTGGTAACAGGATTAGCAGAGCGAGGTATGTAGGCGGTGCTAC
AGAGTTCTTGAAGTGGTGGCCTAACTACGGCTACACTAGAAGAACAGTATTTGGTATCTGCGCTCTGCTG
AAGCCAGTTACCTTCGGAAAAAGAGTTGGTAGCTCTTGATCCGGCAAACAAACCACCGCTGGTAGCGGTG
GTTTTTTTGTTTGCAAGCAGCAGATTACGCGCAGAAAAAAAGGATCTCAAGAAGATCCTTTGATCTTTTC
TACGGGGTCTGACGCTCAGTGGAACGAAAACTCACGTTAAGGGATTTTGGTCATGAGATTATCAAAAAGG
ATCTTCACCTAGATCCTTTTAAATTAAAAATGAAGTTTTAAATCAATCTAAAGTATATATGAGTAAACTT
GGTCTGACAGTTACCAATGCTTAATCAGTGAGGCACCTATCTCAGCGATCTGTCTATTTCGTTCATCCAT
AGTTGCCTGACTCCCCGTCGTGTAGATAACTACGATACGGGAGGGCTTACCATCTGGCCCCAGTGCTGCA
ATGATACCGCGAGACCCACGCTCACCGGCTCCAGATTTATCAGCAATAAACCAGCCAGCCGGAAGGGCCG
AGCGCAGAAGTGGTCCTGCAACTTTATCCGCCTCCATCCAGTCTATTAATTGTTGCCGGGAAGCTAGAGT
AAGTAGTTCGCCAGTTAATAGTTTGCGCAACGTTGTTGCCATTGCTACAGGCATCGTGGTGTCACGCTCG
TCGTTTGGTATGGCTTCATTCAGCTCCGGTTCCCAACGATCAAGGCGAGTTACATGATCCCCCATGTTGT
GCAAAAAAGCGGTTAGCTCCTTCGGTCCTCCGATCGTTGTCAGAAGTAAGTTGGCCGCAGTGTTATCACT
CATGGTTATGGCAGCACTGCATAATTCTCTTACTGTCATGCCATCCGTAAGATGCTTTTCTGTGACTGGT
GAGTACTCAACCAAGTCATTCTGAGAATAGTGTATGCGGCGACCGAGTTGCTCTTGCCCGGCGTCAATAC
GGGATAATACCGCGCCACATAGCAGAACTTTAAAAGTGCTCATCATTGGAAAACGTTCTTCGGGGCGAAA
ACTCTCAAGGATCTTACCGCTGTTGAGATCCAGTTCGATGTAACCCACTCGTGCACCCAACTGATCTTCA
GCATCTTTTACTTTCACCAGCGTTTCTGGGTGAGCAAAAACAGGAAGGCAAAATGCCGCAAAAAAGGGAA
TAAGGGCGACACGGAAATGTTGAATACTCATACTCTTCCTTTTTCAATATTATTGAAGCATTTATCAGGG
TTATTGTCTCATGAGCGGATACATATTTGAATGTATTTAGAAAAATAAACAAATAGGGGTTCCGCGCACA
TTTCCCCGAAAAGTGCCACCTGAC
Features (pLannotate 1.2.2; 33 found; start..end, strand, type, name):
     31..83      -  misc_feature   bom (fragment): basis of mobility region from pBR322
    238..617     +  enhancer       CMV enhancer: human cytomegalovirus immediate early enhancer
    618..817     +  promoter       CMV promoter: human cytomegalovirus (CMV) immediate early promoter
    835..1015    +  LTR            5' LTR (truncated): truncated 5' long terminal repeat (LTR) from HIV-1
   1062..1187    +  misc_feature   HIV-1 Ψ: packaging signal of human immunodeficiency virus type 1
   1171..1534    +  CDS            HIV-1 gag (fragment): gag protein from human immunodeficiency virus 1; gag
   1680..1913    +  misc_feature   RRE: The Rev response element (RRE) of HIV-1 allows for Rev-dependent mRNA export from the nucleus to the cytoplasm.
   2290..2390    +  CDS            Rev (fragment): human immunodeficiency virus 1 (HIV-1) Rev protein; rev; enhances nuclear export of unspliced and incompletely spliced viral mRNAs
   2440..2557    +  misc_feature   cPPT/CTS: central polypurine tract and central termination sequence of HIV-1
   2608..2848    +  promoter       U6 promoter: RNA polymerase III promoter for human U6 snRNA
   2878..2953    +  misc_RNA       gRNA scaffold: guide RNA scaffold for the Streptococcus pyogenes CRISPR/Cas9 system
   2971..2989    +  CDS            small t antigen (fragment): SV40 (simian virus 40) small t antigen
   3015..3226    +  promoter       EF-1α core promoter: core promoter for human elongation factor EF-1α
   3251..7354    +  CDS            Cas9: Cas9 (Csn1) endonuclease from the Streptococcus pyogenes Type II CRISPR/Cas system generates RNA-guided double strand breaks in DNA
   7492..8089    +  CDS            PuroR (fragment): puromycin N-acetyltransferase; pac from Streptomyces; confers resistance to puromycin
   8105..8693    +  misc_feature   WPRE: woodchuck hepatitis virus posttranscriptional regulatory element
   8744..8763    +  misc_feature   cPPT/CTS (fragment): central polypurine tract and central termination sequence of HIV-1
   8765..8998    +  LTR            3' LTR (ΔU3): self-inactivating 3' long terminal repeat (LTR) from HIV-1
   9030..9254    +  polyA_signal   bGH poly(A) signal: bovine growth hormone polyadenylation signal
   9258..9279    +  promoter       SV40 promoter (fragment): SV40 enhancer and early promoter
   9300..9728    +  rep_origin     f1 ori (sequence partly withheld): f1 bacteriophage origin of replication; arrow indicates direction of (+) strand synthesis
   9742..10071   +  promoter       SV40 promoter: SV40 enhancer and early promoter
  10119..10166   +  promoter       EM7 promoter: synthetic bacterial promoter&nbsp
  10185..10559   +  CDS            BleoR: antibiotic-binding protein; Sh ble from Streptoalloteichus hindustanus; confers resistance to bleomycin, phleomycin, and Zeocin™
  10569..10694   +  CDS            ble (fragment): BLE_KLEPN - Experimental evidence at protein level: Swiss-Prot protein existence level 1. Binding protein with a strong affinity to the bleomycin family of antibiotics. Binds to CL990; an antimitotic-antibiotic compound. From Klebsiella pneumoniae.
  10689..10810   +  polyA_signal   SV40 poly(A) signal: SV40 polyadenylation signal
  10881..10903   -  protein_bind   lac operator (fragment): The lac repressor binds to the lac operator to inhibit transcription in E. coli. This inhibition can be relieved by adding lactose or isopropyl-β-D-thiogalactopyranoside (IPTG). lac repressor encoded by lacI
  10907..10937   -  promoter       lac promoter: promoter for the E. coli lac operon
  10952..10973   -  protein_bind   CAP binding site: CAP binding activates transcription in the presence of cAMP. E. coli catabolite activator protein
  10986..11078   -  CDS            lacI (fragment): lac repressor; lacI; The lac repressor binds to the lac operator to inhibit transcription in E. coli. This inhibition can be relieved by adding lactose or isopropyl-β-D-thiogalactopyranoside (IPTG).
  11261..11849   -  rep_origin     ori: high-copy-number ColE1/pMB1/pBR322/pUC origin of replication
  12020..12880   -  CDS            AmpR: β-lactamase; bla; confers resistance to ampicillin, carbenicillin, and related antibiotics
  12881..12985   -  promoter       AmpR promoter: bla
