[The description below was written by a language model from this plasmid's Addgene catalogue record and pLannotate feature annotations shown in this document.]
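Description:
LentiCRISPRv2puro-Gnaq is a lentiviral, all-in-one CRISPR/Cas9 knockout vector built on the LentiCRISPRv2puro backbone and carrying a guide RNA directed against the mouse Gnaq gene. It is propagated in E. coli as a high-copy plasmid through a ColE1/pUC-type origin with ampicillin selection (AmpR under its own bla promoter). An f1 origin is also present. The backbone outside the viral cassette additionally contains an SV40/EM7-driven BleoR cassette with an SV40 poly(A) signal, although the catalogue lists only puromycin as the selectable marker for transduced cells.

The transfer cassette has a third-generation, self-inactivating layout. A CMV enhancer/promoter fused to a truncated HIV-1 5' LTR drives genomic RNA production in packaging cells. It is followed by the Ψ packaging signal with a partial gag sequence, the RRE for Rev-dependent nuclear export, and the cPPT/CTS. The cassette ends with a ΔU3 3' LTR and a bGH poly(A) signal. Within the provirus, a human U6 RNA polymerase III promoter expresses the Gnaq-targeting spacer joined to the S. pyogenes gRNA scaffold; the record does not give the spacer sequence itself. Downstream, an EF-1α core promoter drives S. pyogenes Cas9 followed by the puromycin N-acetyltransferase coding sequence. The element linking these two coding regions is not annotated in the feature table. A WPRE follows them to enhance transcript expression.

After packaging and transduction, one integrated vector supplies guide, nuclease and drug marker, so puromycin selection enriches for cells in which Cas9 can disrupt Gnaq. The stated purpose is knockout of mouse Gnaq, and the associated study concerned signalling that controls prostaglandin E2 secretion from tumour cells.
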