Addgene plasmid #170302: LentiCRISPRv2puro-Gnaq
Purpose: A knock-out vector for the mouse Gnaq
Depositing lab: Michiyuki Matsuda. Depositing organization: Kyoto University, Graduate School of Biostudies. Publication: Intravital imaging identifies the VEGF-TXA2 axis as a critical promoter of PGE2 secretion from tumor cells and immune evasion. Konishi Y, Ichise H, Watabe T, Oki C, Tsukiji S, Hamazaki Y, Murakawa Y, Takaori-Kondo A, Terai K, Matsuda M. Cancer Res. 2021 May 25. pii: 0008-5472.CAN-20-4245. doi: 10.1158/0008-5472.CAN-20-4245. PubMed 34035084.
Backbone
  Vector backbone: LentiCRISPRv2puro
  Backbone manufacturer: https://www.addgene.org/52961/
  Vector type: Lentiviral, CRISPR
  Selectable markers: Puromycin
Growth in bacteria
  Bacterial resistance: Ampicillin, 100 μg/mL
  Growth temperature: 37°C
  Growth strain: NEB Stable
  Copy number: High Copy
Gene/Insert
  Gene/Insert name: A gRNA targeting the mouse Gnaq gene.
  gRNA/shRNA sequence: Gnaq
Terms and licenses: Academic/Nonprofit Terms; Industry Terms: Not Available to Industry
How to cite: LentiCRISPRv2puro-Gnaq was a gift from Michiyuki Matsuda (Addgene plasmid # 170302 ; http://n2t.net/addgene:170302 ; RRID:Addgene_170302)
